>Addgene plasmid #144699 | TFORF3223 | addgene full sequence | sequence record 404325 | Addgene NGS Result
TTAATGTAGTCTTATGCAATACTCTTGTAGTCTTGCAACATGGTAACGATGAGTTAGCAACATGCCTTAC
AAGGAGAGAAAAAGCACCGTGCATGCCGATTGGTGGAAGTAAGGTGGTACGATCGTGCCTTATTAGGAAG
GCAACAGACGGGTCTGACATGGATTGGACGAACCACTGAATTGCCGCATTGCAGAGATATTGTATTTAAG
TGCCTAGCTCGATACATAAACGGGTCTCTCTGGTTAGACCAGATCTGAGCCTGGGAGCTCTCTGGCTAAC
TAGGGAACCCACTGCTTAAGCCTCAATAAAGCTTGCCTTGAGTGCTTCAAGTAGTGTGTGCCCGTCTGTT
GTGTGACTCTGGTAACTAGAGATCCCTCAGACCCTTTTAGTCAGTGTGGAAAATCTCTAGCAGTGGCGCC
CGAACAGGGACTTGAAAGCGAAAGGGAAACCAGAGGAGCTCTCTCGACGCAGGACTCGGCTTGCTGAAGC
GCGCACGGCAAGAGGCGAGGGGCGGCGACTGGTGAGTACGCCAAAAATTTTGACTAGCGGAGGCTAGAAG
GAGAGAGATGGGTGCGAGAGCGTCAGTATTAAGCGGGGGAGAATTAGATCGCGATGGGAAAAAATTCGGT
TAAGGCCAGGGGGAAAGAAAAAATATAAATTAAAACATATAGTATGGGCAAGCAGGGAGCTAGAACGATT
CGCAGTTAATCCTGGCCTGTTAGAAACATCAGAAGGCTGTAGACAAATACTGGGACAGCTACAACCATCC
CTTCAGACAGGATCAGAAGAACTTAGATCATTATATAATACAGTAGCAACCCTCTATTGTGTGCATCAAA
GGATAGAGATAAAAGACACCAAGGAAGCTTTAGACAAGATAGAGGAAGAGCAAAACAAAAGTAAGACCAC
CGCACAGCAAGCGGCCGCTGATCTTCAGACCTGGAGGAGGAGATATGAGGGACAATTGGAGAAGTGAATT
ATATAAATATAAAGTAGTAAAAATTGAACCATTAGGAGTAGCACCCACCAAGGCAAAGAGAAGAGTGGTG
CAGAGAGAAAAAAGAGCAGTGGGAATAGGAGCTTTGTTCCTTGGGTTCTTGGGAGCAGCAGGAAGCACTA
TGGGCGCAGCGTCAATGACGCTGACGGTACAGGCCAGACAATTATTGTCTGGTATAGTGCAGCAGCAGAA
CAATTTGCTGAGGGCTATTGAGGCGCAACAGCATCTGTTGCAACTCACAGTCTGGGGCATCAAGCAGCTC
CAGGCAAGAATCCTGGCTGTGGAAAGATACCTAAAGGATCAACAGCTCCTGGGGATTTGGGGTTGCTCTG
GAAAACTCATTTGCACCACTGCTGTGCCTTGGAATGCTAGTTGGAGTAATAAATCTCTGGAACAGATTTG
GAATCACACGACCTGGATGGAGTGGGACAGAGAAATTAACAATTACACAAGCTTAATACACTCCTTAATT
GAAGAATCGCAAAACCAGCAAGAAAAGAATGAACAAGAATTATTGGAATTAGATAAATGGGCAAGTTTGT
GGAATTGGTTTAACATAACAAATTGGCTGTGGTATATAAAATTATTCATAATGATAGTAGGAGGCTTGGT
AGGTTTAAGAATAGTTTTTGCTGTACTTTCTATAGTGAATAGAGTTAGGCAGGGATATTCACCATTATCG
TTTCAGACCCACCTCCCAACCCCGAGGGGACCCATGCATTGCATCTCAATTAGTCAGCAACCAGGTGTGG
AAAGTCCCCAGGCTCCCCAGCAGGCAGAAGTATGCAAAGCATGCGTCTCAATTAGTCAGCAACCATAGTC
CCGCCCCTAACTCCGCCCATCCCGCCCCTAACTCCGCCCAGTTCCGCCCATTCTCCGCCCCATGGCTGAC
TAATTTTTTTTATTTATGCAGAGGCCGAGGCCGCCTCGGCCTCTGAGCTATTCCAGAAGTAGTGAGGAGG
CTTTTTTGGAGGCCTAGGCTTTTGCAAAAAGCTTTCTAGAGGTACCACCGGAGCTTACCATGACCGAGTA
CAAGCCCACGGTGCGCCTCGCCACCCGCGACGACGTCCCCAGGGCCGTACGCACCCTCGCCGCCGCGTTC
GCCGACTACCCCGCCACGCGCCACACCGTCGATCCGGACCGCCACATCGAGCGGGTCACCGAGCTGCAAG
AACTCTTCCTCACGCGCGTCGGGCTCGACATCGGCAAGGTGTGGGTCGCGGACGACGGCGCCGCCGTGGC
GGTCTGGACCACGCCGGAGAGCGTCGAAGCGGGGGCGGTGTTCGCCGAGATCGGCCCGCGCATGGCCGAG
TTGAGCGGTTCCCGGCTGGCCGCGCAGCAACAGATGGAAGGCCTCCTGGCGCCGCACCGGCCCAAGGAGC
CCGCGTGGTTCCTGGCCACCGTCGGCGTCTCGCCCGACCACCAGGGCAAGGGTCTGGGCAGCGCCGTCGT
GCTCCCCGGAGTGGAGGCGGCCGAGCGCGCCGGGGTGCCCGCCTTCCTGGAGACCTCCGCGCCCCGCAAC
CTCCCCTTCTACGAGCGGCTCGGCTTCACCGTCACCGCCGACGTCGAGGTGCCCGAAGGACCGCGCACCT
GGTGCATGACCCGCAAGCCCGGTGCCAGTTAACGAATTCTAGATCTTGAGACAAATGGCAGTATTCATCC
ACAATTTTAAAAGAAAAGGGGGGATTGGGGGGTACAGTGCAGGGGAAAGAATAGTAGACATAATAGCAAC
AGACATACAAACTAAAGAATTACAAAAACAAATTACAAAAATTCAAAATTTTCGGGTTTATTACAGGGAC
AGCAGAGATCCACTTTGGCGCCGGCTCGAGGCCTGCAGGTGCAAAGATGGATAAAGTTTTAAACAGAGAG
GAATCTTTGCAGCTAATGGACCTTCTAGGTCTTGAAAGGAGTGGGAATTGGCTCCGGTGCCCGTCAGTGG
GCAGAGCGCACATCGCCCACAGTCCCCGAGAAGTTGGGGGGAGGGGTCGGCAATTGAACCGGTGCCTAGA
GAAGGTGGCGCGGGGTAAACTGGGAAAGTGATGTCGTGTACTGGCTCCGCCTTTTTCCCGAGGGTGGGGG
AGAACCGTATATAAGTGCAGTAGTCGCCGTGAACGTTCTTTTTCGCAACGGGTTTGCCGCCAGAACACAG
GTAAGTGCCGTGTGTGGTTCCCGCGGGCCTGGCCTCTTTACGGGTTATGGCCCTTGCGTGCCTTGAATTA
CTTCCACCTGGCTGCAGTACGTGATTCTTGATCCCGAGCTTCGGGTTGGAAGTGGGTGGGAGAGTTCGAG
GCCTTGCGCTTAAGGAGCCCCTTCGCCTCGTGCTTGAGTTGAGGCCTGGCCTGGGCGCTGGGGCCGCCGC
GTGCGAATCTGGTGGCACCTTCGCGCCTGTCTCGCTGCTTTCGATAAGTCTCTAGCCATTTAAAATTTTT
GATGACCTGCTGCGACGCTTTTTTTCTGGCAAGATAGTCTTGTAAATGCGGGCCAAGATCTGCACACTGG
TATTTCGGTTTTTGGGGCCGCGGGCGGCGACGGGGCCCGTGCGTCCCAGCGCACATGTTCGGCGAGGCGG
GGCCTGCGAGCGCGGCCACCGAGAATCGGACGGGGGTAGTCTCAAGCTGGCCGGCCTGCTCTGGTGCCTG
GCCTCGCGCCGCCGTGTATCGCCCCGCCCTGGGCGGCAAGGCTGGCCCGGTCGGCACCAGTTGCGTGAGC
GGAAAGATGGCCGCTTCCCGGCCCTGCTGCAGGGAGCTCAAAATGGAGGACGCGGCGCTCGGGAGAGCGG
GCGGGTGAGTCACCCACACAAAGGAAAAGGGCCTTTCCGTCCTCAGCCGTCGCTTCATGTGACTCCACGG
AGTACCGGGCGCCGTCCAGGCACCTCGATTAGTTCTCGAGCTTTTGGAGTACGTCGTCTTTAGGTTGGGG
GGAGGGGTTTTATGCGATGGAGTTTCCCCACACTGAGTGGGTGGAGACTGAAGTTAGGCCAGCTTGGCAC
TTGATGTAATTCTCCTTGGAATTTGCCCTTTTTGAGTTTGGATCTTGGTTCATTCTCAAGCCTCAGACAG
TGGTTCAAAGTTTTTTTCTTCCATTTCAGGTGTCGTGAGGCTAGCATCGATTGATCAACAAGTTTGTACA
AAAAAGTTGGCACCATGAACTCCATGAACCCCATGAAACCTGCCCTGCCCCCTGCGCCACACGGTGATGG
TTCATTCGCATATGAGTCTGTGCCTTGGCAACAAAGCGCCACTCAGCCGGCTGGATCGCTGTCTGTGGTC
ACTACTGTGTGGGGAGTTGGCAACGCGACACAGAGCCAGTGCCTGGGACAGCAGGCGTTTGCTGAAGGCG
GCGCCAACAAGGGCTACGTGCAGCAAGGCGTGTACAGCCGCGGGGGCTACCCTGGGGCCCCCGGCTTCAC
CACCGGGTATGCAGGCGGCCCGGGGGGCCTGGGCCTCCCCTCACATGCTGCAAGACCCTCCACTGACTTC
ACGCAAGCGGCAGCTGCTGCAGCTGTGGCTGCTGCGGCAGCCACTGCCACCGCCACAGCCACAGCCACCG
TGGCTGCTCTCCAGGAGAAGCAGAGCCAGGAGCTGAGCCAGTATGGAGCGATGGGGGCCGGACAGTCTTT
TAACAGCCAGTTTCTGCAGCATGGAGGTCCCCGGGGGCCTAGTGTCCCCGCTGGCATGAACCCTACTGGC
ATAGGAGGGGTAATGGGCCCCTCTGGCCTCTCCCCCTTGGCTATGAACCCCACCCGGGCAGCAGGAATGA
CACCCTTGTATGCAGGGCAGCGTCTGCCCCAACATGGGTATCCTGGGCCTCCCCAGGCCCAGCCACTGCC
CCGACAGGGGGTCAAGAGAACCTACTCTGAGGTGTATCCAGGGCAGCAGTATCTGCAAGGAGGCCAGTAT
GCACCCAGCACCGCCCAGTTTGCGCCCAGCCCTGGGCAGCCCCCTGCCCCCTCCCCTTCCTACCCTGGGC
ACAGGCTGCCCCTGCAGCAGGGCATGACCCAGTCCCTGTCCGTGCCTGGCCCCACGGGACTGCATTATAA
GCCTACCCGTTCCATCCCGGGCTATCCCAGTTCCCCACTGCCAGGGAACCCCACGCCACCCATGACCCCA
AGCAGCAGCGTCCCTTACATGTCACCAAACCAAGAGGTCAAGTCTCCCTTCTTGCCTGATCTCAAGCCCA
ACCTCAACTCCTTGCACTCATCGCCCTCTGGAAGCGGGCCTTGTGACGAGTTGCGGCTGACCTTCCCTGT
GCGCGATGGGGTGGTCCTGGAGCCCTTCCGCCTGCAGCACAACCTGGCTGTAAGCAACCATGTCTTCCAG
CTGCGAGACTCAGTCTACAAGACCCTGATAATGAGGCCTGACCTGGAGCTGCAATTCAAGTGCTACCACC
ACGAGGACCGGCAGATGAACACCAACTGGCCAGCCTCGGTGCAGGTCAGCGTCAATGCCACGCCGCTCAC
CATCGAGCGTGGCGACAACAAGACCTCGCACAAGCCACTCTACCTGAAGCATGTGTGCCAGCCAGGCCGC
AACACCATCCAGATCACCGTCACCGCCTGCTGCTGCTCCCACCTCTTCGTGCTGCAGCTAGTGCACCGCC
CATCCGTCCGCTCGGTGCTGCAGGGCCTCCTCAAAAAGCGCCTCCTGCCTGCTGAGCACTGCATCACCAA
GATAAAGCGGAACTTCAGCAGCGGCACCATCCCTGGCACCCCTGGGCCCAACGGAGAGGACGGGGTGGAG
CAGACAGCTATCAAGGTGTCCCTGAAGTGCCCCATCACCTTCCGCAGGATCCAGCTCCCTGCCCGAGGTC
ATGACTGTCGCCACATACAGTGCTTTGACCTGGAGTCGTACCTGCAGCTCAACTGTGAGCGGGGGACTTG
GAGGTGTCCTGTGTGCAACAAGACAGCTTTGCTGGAGGGCCTGGAGGTGGACCAGTACATGCTGGGCATC
CTGATTTACATTCAGAACTCTGACTATGAGGAGATCACCATCGACCCCACGTGCAGCTGGAAGCCAGTGC
CCGTGAAGCCTGACATGCACATCAAGGAGGAGCCGGATGGGCCAGCACTGAAGCGCTGCCGCACCGTGAG
CCCCGCCCACGTGCTCATGCCCAGCGTGATGGAGATGATCGCCGCCCTGGGCCCCGGCGCTGCCCCCTTT
GCCCCCCTGCAGCCCCCCTCAGTCCCTGCCCCCAGCGACTACCCTGGCCAGGGTTCCAGCTTCCTGGGGC
CTGGAACTTTCCCTGAGTCCTTCCCACCCACCACGCCCAGCACCCCAACCCTTGCTGAGTTCACCCCGGG
ACCACCCCCCATCTCCTACCAGTCTGACATTCCCAGCAGCCTCCTGACTTCAGAGAAGTCTACCGCCTGC
CTCCCAAGCCAGATGGCACCAGCAGGTCACCTGGACCCCACTCACAATCCTGGGACACCAGGACTACACA
CCTCCAACCTTGGGGCCCCTCCAGGTCCCCAGCTGCACCATTCAAACCCTCCCCCAGCGTCCCGGCAGTC
CTTGGGCCAAGCGAGCTTAGGACCTACGGGTGAACTGGCCTTCAGTCCTGCCACAGGCGTGATGGGGCCC
CCCAGCATGTCTGGAGCCGGGGAGGCCCCAGAACCAGCTCTGGACCTGCTCCCGGAACTGACCAACCCTG
ATGAGCTACTGTCCTACTTGGGCCCACCCGACCTCCCTACGAACAACAATGACGACCTGCTTTCTCTGTT
TGAGAACAACTTGCCAACTTTCTTGTACAAAGTGGTTGATATCGGTAAGCCTATCCCTAACCCTCTCCTC
GGTCTCGATTCTACGTAGTAATGAACTAGTCCGTAACTTGAAAGTATTTCGATTTCTTGGCTTTATATAT
CTTGTGGAAAGGACGAATTATTTTCCTTCCACATTTACATACGCGTTAAGTCGACAATCAACCTCTGGAT
TACAAAATTTGTGAAAGATTGACTGGTATTCTTAACTATGTTGCTCCTTTTACGCTATGTGGATACGCTG
CTTTAATGCCTTTGTATCATGCTATTGCTTCCCGTATGGCTTTCATTTTCTCCTCCTTGTATAAATCCTG
GTTGCTGTCTCTTTATGAGGAGTTGTGGCCCGTTGTCAGGCAACGTGGCGTGGTGTGCACTGTGTTTGCT
GACGCAACCCCCACTGGTTGGGGCATTGCCACCACCTGTCAGCTCCTTTCCGGGACTTTCGCTTTCCCCC
TCCCTATTGCCACGGCGGAACTCATCGCCGCCTGCCTTGCCCGCTGCTGGACAGGGGCTCGGCTGTTGGG
CACTGACAATTCCGTGGTGTTGTCGGGGAAATCATCGTCCTTTCCTTGGCTGCTCGCCTGTGTTGCCACC
TGGATTCTGCGCGGGACGTCCTTCTGCTACGTCCCTTCGGCCCTCAATCCAGCGGACCTTCCTTCCCGCG
GCCTGCTGCCGGCTCTGCGGCCTCTTCCGCGTCTTCGCCTTCGCCCTCAGACGAGTCGGATCTCCCTTTG
GGCCGCCTCCCCGCGTCGACTTTAAGACCAATGACTTACAAGGCAGCTGTAGATCTTAGCCACTTTTTAA
AAGAAAAGGGGGGACTGGAAGGGCTAATTCACTCCCAACGAAGACAAGATCTGCTTTTTGCTTGTACTGG
GTCTCTCTGGTTAGACCAGATCTGAGCCTGGGAGCTCTCTGGCTAACTAGGGAACCCACTGCTTAAGCCT
CAATAAAGCTTGCCTTGAGTGCTTCAAGTAGTGTGTGCCCGTCTGTTGTGTGACTCTGGTAACTAGAGAT
CCCTCAGACCCTTTTAGTCAGTGTGGAAAATCTCTAGCAGTACGTATAGTAGTTCATGTCATCTTATTAT
TCAGTATTTATAACTTGCAAAGAAATGAATATCAGAGAGTGAGAGGAACTTGTTTATTGCAGCTTATAAT
GGTTACAAATAAAGCAATAGCATCACAAATTTCACAAATAAAGCATTTTTTTCACTGCATTCTAGTTGTG
GTTTGTCCAAACTCATCAATGTATCTTATCATGTCTGGCTCTAGCTATCCCGCCCCTAACTCCGCCCATC
CCGCCCCTAACTCCGCCCAGTTCCGCCCATTCTCCGCCCCATGGCTGACTAATTTTTTTTATTTATGCAG
AGGCCGAGGCCGCCTCGGCCTCTGAGCTATTCCAGAAGTAGTGAGGAGGCTTTTTTGGAGGCCTAGGGAC
GTACCCAATTCGCCCTATAGTGAGTCGTATTACGCGCGCTCACTGGCCGTCGTTTTACAACGTCGTGACT
GGGAAAACCCTGGCGTTACCCAACTTAATCGCCTTGCAGCACATCCCCCTTTCGCCAGCTGGCGTAATAG
CGAAGAGGCCCGCACCGATCGCCCTTCCCAACAGTTGCGCAGCCTGAATGGCGAATGGG
[124 nt withheld, positions 8390-8513]
C
[91 nt withheld, positions 8515-8605]
A
[49 nt withheld, positions 8607-8655]
CCTTTGACGTTGGAGTCCACGTTCTTT
[37 nt withheld, positions 8683-8719]
ACCCTATCTCGGTCTATTCTTTTGATTTATAAGGGATTTTGCCGATTTCGGCCTATTGGTTAAAAAATGA
GCTGATTTAACAAAAATTTAACGCGAATTTTAACAAAATATTAACGCTTACAATTTAGGTGGCACTTTTC
GGGGAAATGTGCGCGGAACCCCTATTTGTTTATTTTTCTAAATACATTCAAATATGTATCCGCTCATGAG
ACAATAACCCTGATAAATGCTTCAATAATATTGAAAAAGGAAGAGTATGAGTATTCAACATTTCCGTGTC
GCCCTTATTCCCTTTTTTGCGGCATTTTGCCTTCCTGTTTTTGCTCACCCAGAAACGCTGGTGAAAGTAA
AAGATGCTGAAGATCAGTTGGGTGCACGAGTGGGTTACATCGAACTGGATCTCAACAGCGGTAAGATCCT
TGAGAGTTTTCGCCCCGAAGAACGTTTTCCAATGATGAGCACTTTTAAAGTTCTGCTATGTGGCGCGGTA
TTATCCCGTATTGACGCCGGGCAAGAGCAACTCGGTCGCCGCATACACTATTCTCAGAATGACTTGGTTG
AGTACTCACCAGTCACAGAAAAGCATCTTACGGATGGCATGACAGTAAGAGAATTATGCAGTGCTGCCAT
AACCATGAGTGATAACACTGCGGCCAACTTACTTCTGACAACGATCGGAGGACCGAAGGAGCTAACCGCT
TTTTTGCACAACATGGGGGATCATGTAACTCGCCTTGATCGTTGGGAACCGGAGCTGAATGAAGCCATAC
CAAACGACGAGCGTGACACCACGATGCCTGTAGCAATGGCAACAACGTTGCGCAAACTATTAACTGGCGA
ACTACTTACTCTAGCTTCCCGGCAACAATTAATAGACTGGATGGAGGCGGATAAAGTTGCAGGACCACTT
CTGCGCTCGGCCCTTCCGGCTGGCTGGTTTATTGCTGATAAATCTGGAGCCGGTGAGCGTGGGTCTCGCG
GTATCATTGCAGCACTGGGGCCAGATGGTAAGCCCTCCCGTATCGTAGTTATCTACACGACGGGGAGTCA
GGCAACTATGGATGAACGAAATAGACAGATCGCTGAGATAGGTGCCTCACTGATTAAGCATTGGTAACTG
TCAGACCAAGTTTACTCATATATACTTTAGATTGATTTAAAACTTCATTTTTAATTTAAAAGGATCTAGG
TGAAGATCCTTTTTGATAATCTCATGACCAAAATCCCTTAACGTGAGTTTTCGTTCCACTGAGCGTCAGA
CCCCGTAGAAAAGATCAAAGGATCTTCTTGAGATCCTTTTTTTCTGCGCGTAATCTGCTGCTTGCAAACA
AAAAAACCACCGCTACCAGCGGTGGTTTGTTTGCCGGATCAAGAGCTACCAACTCTTTTTCCGAAGGTAA
CTGGCTTCAGCAGAGCGCAGATACCAAATACTGTTCTTCTAGTGTAGCCGTAGTTAGGCCACCACTTCAA
GAACTCTGTAGCACCGCCTACATACCTCGCTCTGCTAATCCTGTTACCAGTGGCTGCTGCCAGTGGCGAT
AAGTCGTGTCTTACCGGGTTGGACTCAAGACGATAGTTACCGGATAAGGCGCAGCGGTCGGGCTGAACGG
GGGGTTCGTGCACACAGCCCAGCTTGGAGCGAACGACCTACACCGAACTGAGATACCTACAGCGTGAGCT
ATGAGAAAGCGCCACGCTTCCCGAAGGGAGAAAGGCGGACAGGTATCCGGTAAGCGGCAGGGTCGGAACA
GGAGAGCGCACGAGGGAGCTTCCAGGGGGAAACGCCTGGTATCTTTATAGTCCTGTCGGGTTTCGCCACC
TCTGACTTGAGCGTCGATTTTTGTGATGCTCGTCAGGGGGGCGGAGCCTATGGAAAAACGCCAGCAACGC
GGCCTTTTTACGGTTCCTGGCCTTTTGCTGGCCTTTTGCTCACATGTTCTTTCCTGCGTTATCCCCTGAT
TCTGTGGATAACCGTATTACCGCCTTTGAGTGAGCTGATACCGCTCGCCGCAGCCGAACGACCGAGCGCA
GCGAGTCAGTGAGCGAGGAAGCGGAAGAGCGCCCAATACGCAAACCGCCTCTCCCCGCGCGTTGGCCGAT
TCATTAATGCAGCTGGCACGACAGGTTTCCCGACTGGAAAGCGGGCAGTGAGCGCAACGCAATTAATGTG
AGTTAGCTCACTCATTAGGCACCCCAGGCTTTACACTTTATGCTTCCGGCTCGTATGTTGTGTGGAATTG
TGAGCGGATAACAATTTCACACAGGAAACAGCTATGACCATGATTACGCCAAGCGCGCAATTAACCCTCA
CTAAAGGGAACAAAAGCTGGAGCTGCAAGC
Features (pLannotate 1.2.2; 34 found; start..end, strand, type, name):
      5..231     +  promoter       RSV promoter: Rous sarcoma virus enhancer/promoter
    232..412     +  LTR            5' LTR (truncated): truncated 5' long terminal repeat (LTR) from HIV-1
    459..584     +  misc_feature   HIV-1 Ψ: packaging signal of human immunodeficiency virus type 1
    568..931     +  CDS            HIV-1 gag (fragment): gag protein from human immunodeficiency virus 1; gag
   1077..1310    +  misc_feature   RRE: The Rev response element (RRE) of HIV-1 allows for Rev-dependent mRNA export from the nucleus to the cytoplasm.
   1687..1713    +  CDS            Rev (fragment): human immunodeficiency virus 1 (HIV-1) Rev protein; rev; enhances nuclear export of unspliced and incompletely spliced viral mRNAs
   1720..1743    +  promoter       SV40 promoter (fragment): SV40 early promoter
   1744..1815    +  promoter       SV40 promoter (fragment): SV40 enhancer and early promoter
   1839..1974    +  rep_origin     SV40 ori: SV40 origin of replication
   2020..2616    +  CDS            PuroR (fragment): puromycin N-acetyltransferase; pac from Streptomyces; confers resistance to puromycin
   2665..2782    +  misc_feature   cPPT/CTS: central polypurine tract and central termination sequence of HIV-1
   2847..2913    +  CDS            small t antigen (fragment): SV40 (simian virus 40) small t antigen
   2920..4098    +  promoter       EF-1α promoter: strong constitutive promoter for human elongation factor EF-1α
   4119..4136    +  protein_bind   attB1 (fragment): mutant version of attB; core recombination site for the Gateway® BP reaction BP Clonase™
   4145..6730    +  CDS            ZMIZ2 (fragment): ZMIZ2_HUMAN - Also known as KIAA1886, ZIMP7. Experimental evidence at protein level: Swiss-Prot protein existence level 1. Increases ligand-dependent transcriptional activity of AR and other nuclear hormone receptors. From Homo sapiens (Human).
   6738..6755    -  protein_bind   attB2 (fragment): mutant version of attB; core recombination site for the Gateway® BP reaction BP Clonase™
   6764..6805    +  CDS            V5 tag: epitope tag from simian virus 5
   6821..6874    +  promoter       U6 promoter (fragment): RNA polymerase III promoter for human U6 snRNA
   6916..7504    +  misc_feature   WPRE: woodchuck hepatitis virus posttranscriptional regulatory element
   7555..7574    +  misc_feature   cPPT/CTS (fragment): central polypurine tract and central termination sequence of HIV-1
   7576..7809    +  LTR            3' LTR (ΔU3): self-inactivating 3' long terminal repeat (LTR) from HIV-1
   7887..8008    +  polyA_signal   SV40 poly(A) signal: SV40 polyadenylation signal
   8048..8183    +  rep_origin     SV40 ori: SV40 origin of replication
   8204..8222    -  promoter       T7 promoter: promoter for bacteriophage T7 RNA polymerase
   8230..8385    +  CDS            lacZα (fragment): LacZα fragment of β-galactosidase; lacZ fragment
   8390..8818    +  rep_origin     f1 ori (sequence partly withheld): f1 bacteriophage origin of replication; arrow indicates direction of (+) strand synthesis
   8871..8975    +  promoter       AmpR promoter: bla
   8976..9836    +  CDS            AmpR: β-lactamase; bla; confers resistance to ampicillin, carbenicillin, and related antibiotics
  10007..10595   +  rep_origin     ori: high-copy-number ColE1/pMB1/pBR322/pUC origin of replication
  10778..10870   +  CDS            lacI (fragment): lac repressor; lacI; The lac repressor binds to the lac operator to inhibit transcription in E. coli. This inhibition can be relieved by adding lactose or isopropyl-β-D-thiogalactopyranoside (IPTG).
  10883..10904   +  protein_bind   CAP binding site: CAP binding activates transcription in the presence of cAMP. E. coli catabolite activator protein
  10919..10949   +  promoter       lac promoter: promoter for the E. coli lac operon
  10953..10975   +  protein_bind   lac operator (fragment): The lac repressor binds to the lac operator to inhibit transcription in E. coli. This inhibition can be relieved by adding lactose or isopropyl-β-D-thiogalactopyranoside (IPTG). lac repressor encoded by lacI
  11018..11036   +  promoter       T3 promoter: promoter for bacteriophage T3 RNA polymerase
