[The description below was written by a language model from this plasmid's Addgene catalogue record and pLannotate feature annotations shown in this document.]
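Description:
TFORF3223 is a lentiviral mammalian expression plasmid built on the pLX_TRC317 backbone and carrying the human ZMIZ2 open reading frame, a transcriptional coactivator that enhances the ligand-dependent activity of the androgen receptor and other nuclear hormone receptors. It belongs to a barcoded transcription factor ORF collection in which each clone carries a unique 24-bp barcode, so that individual factors can be identified in pooled overexpression screens. The barcode itself is not annotated in the feature table. In bacteria the plasmid is maintained through a high-copy ColE1/pUC-type origin and selected with ampicillin via the bla gene. An f1 origin and remnants of a lac/lacZα cloning region with T7 and T3 promoters are also present in the backbone.

The viral portion has a third-generation layout. An RSV promoter drives a truncated HIV-1 5' LTR, followed by the Ψ packaging signal with a gag fragment, the RRE for Rev-dependent export of the genomic RNA, a cPPT/CTS element, and a self-inactivating ΔU3 3' LTR with a downstream SV40 polyadenylation signal. Two expression units sit between the LTRs. An SV40 early promoter drives puromycin N-acetyltransferase for selection of transduced cells, and the EF-1α promoter drives ZMIZ2. The ORF was introduced by Gateway cloning and is flanked by attB1 and attB2 sites, with the attB2 side followed by a C-terminal V5 epitope tag for detection. A WPRE downstream of the cassette enhances transcript stability and expression. The depositor notes a risk of plasmid recombination. The construct is intended for stable ZMIZ2 overexpression, individually or in pooled screens of directed differentiation.
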