Addgene plasmid #144699: TFORF3223
Purpose: Lentiviral vector for overexpressing transcription factor ORFs with unique 24-bp barcodes. Barcodes facilitate identification of transcription factors in pooled screens.
Depositing lab: Feng Zhang. Depositing organization: Broad Institute. Publication: A transcription factor atlas of directed differentiation. Joung J, Ma S, Tay T, Geiger-Schuller KR, Kirchgatterer PC, Verdine VK, Guo B, Arias-Garcia MA, Allen WE, Singh A, Kuksenko O, Abudayyeh OO, Gootenberg JS, Fu Z, Macrae RK, Buenrostro JD, Regev A, Zhang F. Cell. 2023 Jan 5;186(1):209-229.e26. doi: 10.1016/j.cell.2022.11.026. PubMed 36608654.
Backbone
  Vector backbone: pLX_TRC317
  Backbone manufacturer: Broad Institute Genetic Perturbation Platform
  Backbone size w/o insert (bp): 8264
  Vector type: Mammalian Expression, Lentiviral
  Selectable markers: Puromycin
Growth in bacteria
  Bacterial resistance: Ampicillin, 100 μg/mL
  Growth temperature: 37°C
  Growth strain: NEB Stable
  Copy number: High Copy
Gene/Insert
  Gene/Insert name: ZMIZ2
  Species: H. sapiens (human)
  Insert size (bp): 2795
  Entrez Gene: ZMIZ2 (a.k.a. NET27, TRAFIP20, ZIMP7, hZIMP7)
  Promoter: EF1a
  Tag / fusion protein: V5 (C terminal on insert)
  Cloning method: Gateway Cloning
  Sequencing primers: 5′ GGGTGGAGACTGAAGTTAGGCCAG; 3′ CACATAGCGTAAAAGGAGCAACATAG
Resource information
  A portion of this plasmid was derived from a plasmid made by: Broad Institute Genetic Perturbation Platform
Terms and licenses: Academic/Nonprofit Terms; Industry Terms: Not Available to Industry
Depositor comments: NM_001300959.1 Please test multiple small colonies in case of plasmid recombination. To make this collection available in a timely manner, a portion of this collection was not fully sequenced by Addgene. If an Addgene verified full plasmid sequence is not available, please contact us prior to placing an order to request the full sequence.
How to cite: TFORF3223 was a gift from Feng Zhang (Addgene plasmid # 144699 ; http://n2t.net/addgene:144699 ; RRID:Addgene_144699)
