>Addgene plasmid #144699 | TFORF3223 | depositor partial sequence | sequence record 286212 | Insert
ATCGATTGATCAACAAGTTTGTACAAAAAAGTTGGCACCATGAACTCCATGAACCCCATGAAACCTGCCC
TGCCCCCTGCGCCACACGGTGATGGTTCATTCGCATATGAGTCTGTGCCTTGGCAACAAAGCGCCACTCA
GCCGGCTGGATCGCTGTCTGTGGTCACTACTGTGTGGGGAGTTGGCAACGCGACACAGAGCCAGTGCCTG
GGACAGCAGGCGTTTGCTGAAGGCGGCGCCAACAAGGGCTACGTGCAGCAAGGCGTGTACAGCCGCGGGG
GCTACCCTGGGGCCCCCGGCTTCACCACCGGGTATGCAGGCGGCCCGGGGGGCCTGGGCCTCCCCTCACA
TGCTGCAAGACCCTCCACTGACTTCACGCAAGCGGCAGCTGCTGCAGCTGTGGCTGCTGCGGCAGCCACT
GCCACCGCCACAGCCACAGCCACCGTGGCTGCTCTCCAGGAGAAGCAGAGCCAGGAGCTGAGCCAGTATG
GAGCGATGGGGGCCGGACAGTCTTTTAACAGCCAGTTTCTGCAGCATGGAGGTCCCCGGGGGCCTAGTGT
CCCCGCTGGCATGAACCCTACTGGCATAGGAGGGGTAATGGGCCCCTCTGGCCTCTCCCCCTTGGCTATG
AACCCCACCCGGGCAGCAGGAATGACACCCTTGTATGCAGGGCAGCGTCTGCCCCAACATGGGTATCCTG
GGCCTCCCCAGGCCCAGCCACTGCCCCGACAGGGGGTCAAGAGAACCTACTCTGAGGTGTATCCAGGGCA
GCAGTATCTGCAAGGAGGCCAGTATGCACCCAGCACCGCCCAGTTTGCGCCCAGCCCTGGGCAGCCCCCT
GCCCCCTCCCCTTCCTACCCTGGGCACAGGCTGCCCCTGCAGCAGGGCATGACCCAGTCCCTGTCCGTGC
CTGGCCCCACGGGACTGCATTATAAGCCTACCCGTTCCATCCCGGGCTATCCCAGTTCCCCACTGCCAGG
GAACCCCACGCCACCCATGACCCCAAGCAGCAGCGTCCCTTACATGTCACCAAACCAAGAGGTCAAGTCT
CCCTTCTTGCCTGATCTCAAGCCCAACCTCAACTCCTTGCACTCATCGCCCTCTGGAAGCGGGCCTTGTG
ACGAGTTGCGGCTGACCTTCCCTGTGCGCGATGGGGTGGTCCTGGAGCCCTTCCGCCTGCAGCACAACCT
GGCTGTAAGCAACCATGTCTTCCAGCTGCGAGACTCAGTCTACAAGACCCTGATAATGAGGCCTGACCTG
GAGCTGCAATTCAAGTGCTACCACCACGAGGACCGGCAGATGAACACCAACTGGCCAGCCTCGGTGCAGG
TCAGCGTCAATGCCACGCCGCTCACCATCGAGCGTGGCGACAACAAGACCTCGCACAAGCCACTCTACCT
GAAGCATGTGTGCCAGCCAGGCCGCAACACCATCCAGATCACCGTCACCGCCTGCTGCTGCTCCCACCTC
TTCGTGCTGCAGCTAGTGCACCGCCCATCCGTCCGCTCGGTGCTGCAGGGCCTCCTCAAAAAGCGCCTCC
TGCCTGCTGAGCACTGCATCACCAAGATAAAGCGGAACTTCAGCAGCGGCACCATCCCTGGCACCCCTGG
GCCCAACGGAGAGGACGGGGTGGAGCAGACAGCTATCAAGGTGTCCCTGAAGTGCCCCATCACCTTCCGC
AGGATCCAGCTCCCTGCCCGAGGTCATGACTGTCGCCACATACAGTGCTTTGACCTGGAGTCGTACCTGC
AGCTCAACTGTGAGCGGGGGACTTGGAGGTGTCCTGTGTGCAACAAGACAGCTTTGCTGGAGGGCCTGGA
GGTGGACCAGTACATGCTGGGCATCCTGATTTACATTCAGAACTCTGACTATGAGGAGATCACCATCGAC
CCCACGTGCAGCTGGAAGCCAGTGCCCGTGAAGCCTGACATGCACATCAAGGAGGAGCCGGATGGGCCAG
CACTGAAGCGCTGCCGCACCGTGAGCCCCGCCCACGTGCTCATGCCCAGCGTGATGGAGATGATCGCCGC
CCTGGGCCCCGGCGCTGCCCCCTTTGCCCCCCTGCAGCCCCCCTCAGTCCCTGCCCCCAGCGACTACCCT
GGCCAGGGTTCCAGCTTCCTGGGGCCTGGAACTTTCCCTGAGTCCTTCCCACCCACCACGCCCAGCACCC
CAACCCTTGCTGAGTTCACCCCGGGACCACCCCCCATCTCCTACCAGTCTGACATTCCCAGCAGCCTCCT
GACTTCAGAGAAGTCTACCGCCTGCCTCCCAAGCCAGATGGCACCAGCAGGTCACCTGGACCCCACTCAC
AATCCTGGGACACCAGGACTACACACCTCCAACCTTGGGGCCCCTCCAGGTCCCCAGCTGCACCATTCAA
ACCCTCCCCCAGCGTCCCGGCAGTCCTTGGGCCAAGCGAGCTTAGGACCTACGGGTGAACTGGCCTTCAG
TCCTGCCACAGGCGTGATGGGGCCCCCCAGCATGTCTGGAGCCGGGGAGGCCCCAGAACCAGCTCTGGAC
CTGCTCCCGGAACTGACCAACCCTGATGAGCTACTGTCCTACTTGGGCCCACCCGACCTCCCTACGAACA
ACAATGACGACCTGCTTTCTCTGTTTGAGAACAACTTGCCAACTTTCTTGTACAAAGTGGTTGATATCGG
TAAGCCTATCCCTAACCCTCTCCTCGGTCTCGATTCTACGTAGTAATGAACTAGTCCGTAACTTGAAAGT
ATTTCGATTTCTTGGCTTTATATATCTTGTGGAAAGGACGAATTATTTTCCTTCCACATTTACAT
