>Addgene plasmid #144699 | TFORF3223 | depositor partial sequence | sequence record 286213 | Barcode
ATTATTTTCCTTCCACATTTACAT
